Addgene plasmid #57369: mEos2-Desmocollin1-C-18
Purpose: Localization: Cadherin, Excitation: 505 / 569, Emission: 516 / 581
Depositing lab: Michael Davidson. Depositing organization: Florida State University, Tallahassee.
Backbone
  Vector backbone: mEos2-C1
  Backbone size w/o insert (bp): 4750
  Vector type: Mammalian Expression
  Selectable markers: Neomycin (select with G418)
Growth in bacteria
  Bacterial resistance: Kanamycin, 50 μg/mL
  Growth temperature: 37°C
  Growth strain: DH5alpha
  Copy number: High Copy
Gene/Insert
  Gene/Insert name: Desmocollin1 (alt name: NM_024421.2)
  Species: H. sapiens (human)
  Entrez Gene: DSC1 (a.k.a. CDHF1, DG2/DG3)
  Promoter: CMV
  Tag / fusion protein: mEos2 (N terminal on backbone)
  Cloning method: Unknown
  Sequencing primers: 5′ CMV-F; 3′ SV40pA-R
Terms and licenses: Academic/Nonprofit Terms; Industry Terms
Depositor comments: . Excitation = 505 / 569; Emission = 516 / 581
How to cite: mEos2-Desmocollin1-C-18 was a gift from Michael Davidson (Addgene plasmid # 57369 ; http://n2t.net/addgene:57369 ; RRID:Addgene_57369)
