[The description below was written by a language model from this plasmid's Addgene catalogue record and pLannotate feature annotations shown in this document.]
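Description:
mEos2-Desmocollin1-C-18 is a mammalian expression plasmid built on the mEos2-C1 backbone. It encodes human desmocollin 1 (DSC1), a desmosomal cadherin, fused to the photoconvertible fluorescent protein mEos2. The CMV immediate early enhancer and promoter drive transcription. In the annotated sequence, the mEos2 coding region lies upstream of the DSC1 open reading frame, separated by a short gap that presumably encodes a linker (the "18" in the name may refer to its length, though the record does not say so). mEos2 therefore sits at the N-terminus of the fusion. An SV40 polyadenylation signal terminates the transcript. The small "large T antigen" fragment annotated just before it is most likely part of that SV40-derived region rather than a functional element.

The plasmid is propagated in E. coli from a high-copy ColE1/pUC-type origin under kanamycin selection, and it also carries an f1 origin. A single NeoR/KanR (Tn5 aminoglycoside phosphotransferase) gene provides selection in both hosts. A bacterial promoter expresses it for kanamycin resistance, and the SV40 early promoter with an HSV TK polyadenylation signal expresses it for G418 selection of stably transfected mammalian cells. The short ble and bGH poly(A) fragments appear to be annotation remnants, not working parts.

The construct is intended as a localization marker for cadherin-containing structures, here desmosomal cell-cell junctions, in live or fixed cells. mEos2 fluoresces green (excitation 505, emission 516) and converts to a red form (excitation 569, emission 581). This property suits it to photoconversion tracking and, in general use of this protein, to single-molecule localization microscopy.
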