Features (pLannotate 1.2.2; 15 found; start..end, strand, type, name):
      1..304     +  enhancer       CMV enhancer: human cytomegalovirus immediate early enhancer
    305..508     +  promoter       CMV promoter: human cytomegalovirus (CMV) immediate early promoter
    553..1230    +  CDS            mEos2: mEos2 is a photoconvertible green/yellow fluorescent protein published in 2009, derived from Lobophyllia hemprichii. It has moderate acid sensitivity.
   1285..3963    +  CDS            DSC1: DSC1_HUMAN - Also known as CDHF1. Experimental evidence at protein level: Swiss-Prot protein existence level 1. Component of intercellular desmosome junctions. Involved in the interaction of plaque proteins and intermediate filaments mediating cell-cell adhesion. May contribute to epidermal cell positioning (stratification) by mediating differential adhesiveness between cells that express different isoforms. Linked to the keratinization of epithelial tissues. From Homo sapiens (Human).
   3989..4073    +  CDS            large T antigen (fragment): large T antigen from SV40 (simian virus 40)
   4096..4217    +  polyA_signal   SV40 poly(A) signal: SV40 polyadenylation signal
   4251..4679    -  rep_origin     f1 ori (sequence partly withheld): f1 bacteriophage origin of replication; arrow indicates direction of (+) strand synthesis
   4706..4810    +  promoter       AmpR promoter: bla
   4812..5169    +  promoter       SV40 promoter: SV40 enhancer and early promoter
   5204..5998    +  CDS            NeoR/KanR: aminoglycoside phosphotransferase from Tn5; aph(3')-II (or nptII); confers resistance to neomycin, kanamycin, and G418 (Geneticin®)
   6019..6171    +  CDS            ble (fragment): BLE_KLEPN - Experimental evidence at protein level: Swiss-Prot protein existence level 1. Binding protein with a strong affinity to the bleomycin family of antibiotics. Binds to CL990; an antimitotic-antibiotic compound. From Klebsiella pneumoniae.
   6230..6277    +  polyA_signal   HSV TK poly(A) signal: herpes simplex virus thymidine kinase polyadenylation signal (Cole and Stacy, 1985)
   6368..6384    -  polyA_signal   bGH poly(A) signal (fragment): bovine growth hormone polyadenylation signal
   6606..7194    +  rep_origin     ori: high-copy-number ColE1/pMB1/pBR322/pUC origin of replication
   7309..7368    +  enhancer       CMV enhancer (fragment): human cytomegalovirus immediate early enhancer
>Addgene plasmid #57369 | mEos2-Desmocollin1-C-18 | addgene full sequence | sequence record 213150 | Addgene NGS Result
CGTTACATAACTTACGGTAAATGGCCCGCCTGGCTGACCGCCCAACGACCCCCGCCCATTGACGTCAATA
ATGACGTATGTTCCCATAGTAACGCCAATAGGGACTTTCCATTGACGTCAATGGGTGGAGTATTTACGGT
AAACTGCCCACTTGGCAGTACATCAAGTGTATCATATGCCAAGTACGCCCCCTATTGACGTCAATGACGG
TAAATGGCCCGCCTGGCATTATGCCCAGTACATGACCTTATGGGACTTTCCTACTTGGCAGTACATCTAC
GTATTAGTCATCGCTATTACCATGGTGATGCGGTTTTGGCAGTACATCAATGGGCGTGGATAGCGGTTTG
ACTCACGGGGATTTCCAAGTCTCCACCCCATTGACGTCAATGGGAGTTTGTTTTGGCACCAAAATCAACG
GGACTTTCCAAAATGTCGTAACAACTCCGCCCCATTGACGCAAATGGGCGGTAGGCGTGTACGGTGGGAG
GTCTATATAAGCAGAGCTGGTTTAGTGAACCGTCAGATCCGCTAGCGCTACCGGTCGCCACCATGAGTGC
GATTAAGCCAGACATGAAGATCAAACTCCGTATGGAAGGCAACGTAAACGGGCACCACTTTGTGATCGAC
GGAGATGGTACAGGCAAGCCTTTTGAGGGAAAACAGAGTATGGATCTTGAAGTCAAAGAGGGCGGACCTC
TGCCTTTTGCCTTTGATATCCTGACCACTGCATTCCATTACGGCAACAGGGTATTCGCCAAATATCCAGA
CAACATACAAGACTATTTTAAGCAGTCGTTTCCTAAGGGGTATTCGTGGGAACGAAGCTTGACTTTCGAA
GACGGGGGCATTTGCATTGCCAGAAACGACATAACAATGGAAGGGGACACTTTCTATAATAAAGTTCGAT
TTTATGGTACCAACTTTCCCGCCAATGGTCCAGTTATGCAGAAGAAGACGCTGAAATGGGAGCCCTCCAC
TGAGAAAATGTATGTGCGTGATGGAGTGCTGACGGGTGATATTCATATGGCTTTGTTGCTTGAAGGAAAT
GCCCATTACCGATGTGACTTCAGAACTACTTACAAAGCTAAGGAGAAGGGTGTCAAGTTACCAGGCTACC
ACTTTGTGGACCACTGCATTGAGATTTTAAGCCATGACAAAGATTACAACAAGGTTAAGCTGTATGAGCA
TGCTGTTGCTCATTCTGGATTGCCTGACAATGCCAGACGATCCGGACTCAGATCTAGTAGCGGAGGTAGC
GCATCCGGCGGAAGCGGAGGAAGCGCTCTGGCCTCTGCTGCCCCAGGGAGCATCTTCTGTAAGCAGCTCC
TTTTCTCTCTCCTGGTTTTAACATTACTTTGCGATGCTTGTCAGAAAGTTTATCTTCGAGTTCCTTCTCA
TCTTCAGGCTGAAACACTTGTAGGCAAAGTGAATCTGGAGGAGTGTCTCAAGTCGGCCAGCCTAATCCGG
TCCAGTGACCCTGCCTTCAGGATTCTAGAAGATGGCTCAATTTACACAACACATGACCTCATTTTGTCTT
CTGAAAGGAAAAGTTTTTCCATTTTCCTTTCAGATGGTCAGAGACGGGAACAACAAGAGATAAAAGTTGT
ACTGTCAGCAAGAGAAAACAAGTCTCCTAAGAAGAGACATACCAAAGACACAGCCCTCAAGCGCAGCAAG
AGACGATGGGCTCCTATTCCAGCTTCATTGATGGAGAACTCGTTGGGTCCATTTCCACAACACGTTCAGC
AGATCCAATCTGATGCTGCACAGAATTACACCATCTTTTATTCCATAAGTGGGCCAGGCGTGGACAAAGA
ACCCTTCAATTTGTTTTACATAGAGAAAGACACTGGGGATATCTTTTGTACAAGGAGCATTGACCGTGAG
AAATACGAACAGTTTGCGTTATATGGCTATGCAACAACTGCAGATGGCTATGCACCAGAATATCCACTCC
CTTTGATCATCAAAATTGAAGATGATAATGATAACGCCCCATATTTTGAACACAGAGTGACTATCTTTAC
TGTGCCTGAAAATTGCCGATCCGGCACTTCAGTGGGAAAAGTGACCGCCACAGACCTTGACGAACCTGAC
ACTCTCCATACTCGTCTGAAATATAAAATCTTACAACAAATCCCAGATCATCCAAAGCATTTCTCCATAC
ACCCAGATACCGGAGTCATCACCACAACTACACCTTTTCTGGATAGAGAAAAATGTGATACTTACCAGTT
AATAATGGAAGTGCGAGACATGGGTGGTCAGCCTTTCGGTTTATTTAATACAGGAACAATTACTATTTCA
CTTGAGGATGAAAATGACAATCCACCATCTTTCACAGAAACTTCTTATGTTACAGAAGTAGAAGAAAACA
GAATTGACGTGGAGATTTTGCGAATGAAGGTACAGGATCAGGATTTGCCAAACACTCCTCACTCAAAGGC
TGTATACAAAATCTTACAAGGAAATGAAAATGGAAACTTCATAATTAGCACAGATCCAAATACAAATGAA
GGAGTGCTGTGTGTTGTCAAGCCATTGAACTATGAAGTCAATCGCCAAGTTATTTTGCAAGTTGGTGTCA
TTAACGAGGCACAATTCTCTAAAGCAGCGAGCTCACAAACTCCTACAATGTGCACTACAACTGTCACCGT
TAAAATTATAGACAGTGATGAGGGCCCTGAATGCCACCCTCCAGTGAAAGTTATTCAGAGTCAAGATGGC
TTCCCAGCTGGCCAAGAACTCCTTGGATACAAAGCACTGGACCCGGAAATATCCAGTGGTGAAGGCTTAA
GGTATCAGAAGTTAGGGGATGAAGATAACTGGTTTGAAATTAATCAACACACTGGCGACTTGAGAACTCT
AAAAGTACTAGATAGAGAATCCAAATTTGTAAAAAACAACCAATACAATATTTCAGTTGTTGCAGTGGAT
GCAGTTGGCCGATCTTGCACTGGAACATTAGTAGTTCATTTGGATGATTACAACGATCACGCACCTCAAA
TTGACAAAGAAGTGACCATTTGTCAGAATAATGAGGATTTTGCTGTTCTGAAACCTGTAGATCCAGATGG
ACCTGAAAATGGACCACCTTTTCAATTCTTTCTGGATAATTCTGCCAGTAAAAACTGGAACATAGAAGAA
AAGGATGGTAAAACTGCCATTCTTCGTCAACGGCAAAATCTTGATTATAACTATTATTCTGTGCCTATTC
AAATAAAAGACAGGCATGGTTTAGTTGCAACACATATGTTAACAGTGAGAGTATGTGACTGTTCAACTCC
ATCTGAGTGTAGAATGAAGGATAAAAGTACAAGAGACGTTAGACCAAATGTAATACTTGGAAGATGGGCT
ATTCTTGCTATGGTGTTGGGTTCTGTATTGTTATTATGTATTCTGTTTACATGTTTCTGTGTCACTGCTA
AGAGAACAGTCAAGAAATGTTTTCCAGAAGACATAGCCCAGCAAAATTTAATTGTATCAAATACTGAAGG
ACCTGGAGAAGAAGTAACGGAAGCAAATATTAGACTCCCCATGCAGACATCCAACATTTGTGACACAAGC
ATGTCTGTTGGTACTGTTGGTGGCCAGGGAATCAAAACACAGCAAAGTTTTGAGATGGTCAAAGGAGGCT
ACACTTTGGATTCCAACAAAGGAGGTGGACATCAGACCTTGGAGTCCGTCAAGGGAGTGGGGCAGGGAGA
TACTGGCAGATATGCGTACACGGACTGGCAGAGTTTCACCCAACCTCGGCTTGGCGAAAAGGTGTATTTG
TGTGGACAAGATGAGGAGCATAAACATTGTGAAGACTACGTTTGTTCGTATAACTATGAAGGCAAAGGTT
CTCTGGCCGGCTCAGTAGGTTGCTGCAGCGATCGGCAGGAAGAAGAGGGACTGGAGTTTCTAGATCACCT
GGAACCCAAATTTAGGACATTAGCAAAGACATGCATCAAGAAATAAGGATCCACCGGATCTAGATAACTG
ATCATAATCAGCCATACCACATTTGTAGAGGTTTTACTTGCTTTAAAAAACCTCCCACACCTCCCCCTGA
ACCTGAAACATAAAATGAATGCAATTGTTGTTGTTAACTTGTTTATTGCAGCTTATAATGGTTACAAATA
AAGCAATAGCATCACAAATTTCACAAATAAAGCATTTTTTTCACTGCATTCTAGTTGTGGTTTGTCCAAA
CTCATCAATGTATCTTAACGCGTAAATTGTAAGCGTTAATATTTTGTTAAAATTCGCGTTAAATTTTTGT
TAAATCAGCTCATTTTTTAACCAATAGGCCGAAATCGGCAAAATCCCTTATAAATCAAAAGAATAGACCG
AGATAGGGT
[37 nt withheld, positions 4350-4386]
AAAGAACGTGGACTCCAACGTCAAAGG
[49 nt withheld, positions 4414-4462]
T
[91 nt withheld, positions 4464-4554]
G
[124 nt withheld, positions 4556-4679]
CAGGTGGCACTTTTCGGGGAAATGTGCGCGGAACCCCTATTTGTTTATTTTTCTAAATACATTCAAATAT
GTATCCGCTCATGAGACAATAACCCTGATAAATGCTTCAATAATATTGAAAAAGGAAGAGTCCTGAGGCG
GAAAGAACCAGCTGTGGAATGTGTGTCAGTTAGGGTGTGGAAAGTCCCCAGGCTCCCCAGCAGGCAGAAG
TATGCAAAGCATGCATCTCAATTAGTCAGCAACCAGGTGTGGAAAGTCCCCAGGCTCCCCAGCAGGCAGA
AGTATGCAAAGCATGCATCTCAATTAGTCAGCAACCATAGTCCCGCCCCTAACTCCGCCCATCCCGCCCC
TAACTCCGCCCAGTTCCGCCCATTCTCCGCCCCATGGCTGACTAATTTTTTTTATTTATGCAGAGGCCGA
GGCCGCCTCGGCCTCTGAGCTATTCCAGAAGTAGTGAGGAGGCTTTTTTGGAGGCCTAGGCTTTTGCAAA
GATCGATCAAGAGACAGGATGAGGATCGTTTCGCATGATTGAACAAGATGGATTGCACGCAGGTTCTCCG
GCCGCTTGGGTGGAGAGGCTATTCGGCTATGACTGGGCACAACAGACAATCGGCTGCTCTGATGCCGCCG
TGTTCCGGCTGTCAGCGCAGGGGCGCCCGGTTCTTTTTGTCAAGACCGACCTGTCCGGTGCCCTGAATGA
ACTGCAAGACGAGGCAGCGCGGCTATCGTGGCTGGCCACGACGGGCGTTCCTTGCGCAGCTGTGCTCGAC
GTTGTCACTGAAGCGGGAAGGGACTGGCTGCTATTGGGCGAAGTGCCGGGGCAGGATCTCCTGTCATCTC
ACCTTGCTCCTGCCGAGAAAGTATCCATCATGGCTGATGCAATGCGGCGGCTGCATACGCTTGATCCGGC
TACCTGCCCATTCGACCACCAAGCGAAACATCGCATCGAGCGAGCACGTACTCGGATGGAAGCCGGTCTT
GTCGATCAGGATGATCTGGACGAAGAGCATCAGGGGCTCGCGCCAGCCGAACTGTTCGCCAGGCTCAAGG
CGAGCATGCCCGACGGCGAGGATCTCGTCGTGACCCATGGCGATGCCTGCTTGCCGAATATCATGGTGGA
AAATGGCCGCTTTTCTGGATTCATCGACTGTGGCCGGCTGGGTGTGGCGGACCGCTATCAGGACATAGCG
TTGGCTACCCGTGATATTGCTGAAGAGCTTGGCGGCGAATGGGCTGACCGCTTCCTCGTGCTTTACGGTA
TCGCCGCTCCCGATTCGCAGCGCATCGCCTTCTATCGCCTTCTTGACGAGTTCTTCTGAGCGGGACTCTG
GGGTTCGAAATGACCGACCAAGCGACGCCCAACCTGCCATCACGAGATTTCGATTCCACCGCCGCCTTCT
ATGAAAGGTTGGGCTTCGGAATCGTTTTCCGGGACGCCGGCTGGATGATCCTCCAGCGCGGGGATCTCAT
GCTGGAGTTCTTCGCCCACCCTAGGGGGAGGCTAACTGAAACACGGAAGGAGACAATACCGGAAGGAACC
CGCGCTATGACGGCAATAAAAAGACAGAATAAAACGCACGGTGTTGGGTCGTTTGTTCATAAACGCGGGG
TTCGGTCCCAGGGCTGGCACTCTGTCGATACCCCACCGAGACCCCATTGGGGCCAATACGCCCGCGTTTC
TTCCTTTTCCCCACCCCACCCCCCAAGTTCGGGTGAAGGCCCAGGGCTCGCAGCCAACGTCGGGGCGGCA
GGCCCTGCCATAGCCTCAGGTTACTCATATATACTTTAGATTGATTTAAAACTTCATTTTTAATTTAAAA
GGATCTAGGTGAAGATCCTTTTTGATAATCTCATGACCAAAATCCCTTAACGTGAGTTTTCGTTCCACTG
AGCGTCAGACCCCGTAGAAAAGATCAAAGGATCTTCTTGAGATCCTTTTTTTCTGCGCGTAATCTGCTGC
TTGCAAACAAAAAAACCACCGCTACCAGCGGTGGTTTGTTTGCCGGATCAAGAGCTACCAACTCTTTTTC
CGAAGGTAACTGGCTTCAGCAGAGCGCAGATACCAAATACTGTTCTTCTAGTGTAGCCGTAGTTAGGCCA
CCACTTCAAGAACTCTGTAGCACCGCCTACATACCTCGCTCTGCTAATCCTGTTACCAGTGGCTGCTGCC
AGTGGCGATAAGTCGTGTCTTACCGGGTTGGACTCAAGACGATAGTTACCGGATAAGGCGCAGCGGTCGG
GCTGAACGGGGGGTTCGTGCACACAGCCCAGCTTGGAGCGAACGACCTACACCGAACTGAGATACCTACA
GCGTGAGCTATGAGAAAGCGCCACGCTTCCCGAAGGGAGAAAGGCGGACAGGTATCCGGTAAGCGGCAGG
GTCGGAACAGGAGAGCGCACGAGGGAGCTTCCAGGGGGAAACGCCTGGTATCTTTATAGTCCTGTCGGGT
TTCGCCACCTCTGACTTGAGCGTCGATTTTTGTGATGCTCGTCAGGGGGGCGGAGCCTATGGAAAAACGC
CAGCAACGCGGCCTTTTTACGGTTCCTGGCCTTTTGCTGGCCTTTTGCTCACATGTTCTTTCCTGCGTTA
TCCCCTGATTCTGTGGATAACCGTATTACCGCCATGCATTAGTTATTAATAGTAATCAATTACGGGGTCA
TTAGTTCATAGCCCATATATGGAGTTCCG
