>Addgene plasmid #57369 | mEos2-Desmocollin1-C-18 | depositor partial sequence | sequence record 88504 | insert sequence
GCTAGCGCTACCGGTCGCCACCATGAGTGCGATTAAGCCAGACATGAAGATCAAACTCCGTATGGAAGGC
AACGTAAACGGGCACCACTTTGTGATCGACGGAGATGGTACAGGCAAGCCTTTTGAGGGAAAACAGAGTA
TGGATCTTGAAGTCAAAGAGGGCGGACCTCTGCCTTTTGCCTTTGATATCCTGACCACTGCATTCCATTA
CGGCAACAGGGTATTCGCCAAATATCCAGACAACATACAAGACTATTTTAAGCAGTCGTTTCCTAAGGGG
TATTCGTGGGAACGAAGCTTGACTTTCGAAGACGGGGGCATTTGCATTGCCAGAAACGACATAACAATGG
AAGGGGACACTTTCTATAATAAAGTTCGATTTTATGGTACCAACTTTCCCGCCAATGGTCCAGTTATGCA
GAAGAAGACGCTGAAATGGGAGCCCTCCACTGAGAAAATGTATGTGCGTGATGGAGTGCTGACGGGTGAT
ATTCATATGGCTTTGTTGCTTGAAGGAAATGCCCATTACCGATGTGACTTCAGAACTACTTACAAAGCTA
AGGAGAAGGGTGTCAAGTTACCAGGCTACCACTTTGTGGACCACTGCATTGAGATTTTAAGCCATGACAA
AGATTACAACAAGGTTAAGCTGTATGAGCATGCTGTTGCTCATTCTGGATTGCCTGACAATGCCAGACGA
TCCGGACTCAGATCTAGTAGCGGAGGTAGCGCATCCGGCGGAAGCGGAGGAAGCGCTCTGGCCTCTGCTG
CCCCAGGGAGCATCTTCTGTAAGCAGCTCCTTTTCTCTCTCCTGGTTTTAACATTACTTTGCGATGCTTG
TCAGAAAGTTTATCTTCGAGTTCCTTCTCATCTTCAGGCTGAAACACTTGTAGGCAAAGTGAATCTGGAG
GAGTGTCTCAAGTCGGCCAGCCTAATCCGGTCCAGTGACCCTGCCTTCAGGATTCTAGAAGATGGCTCAA
TTTACACAACACATGACCTCATTTTGTCTTCTGAAAGGAAAAGTTTTTCCATTTTCCTTTCAGATGGTCA
GAGACGGGAACAACAAGAGATAAAAGTTGTACTGTCAGCAAGAGAAAACAAGTCTCCTAAGAAGAGACAT
ACCAAAGACACAGCCCTCAAGCGCAGCAAGAGACGATGGGCTCCTATTCCAGCTTCATTGATGGAGAACT
CGTTGGGTCCATTTCCACAACACGTTCAGCAGATCCAATCTGATGCTGCACAGAATTACACCATCTTTTA
TTCCATAAGTGGGCCAGGCGTGGACAAAGAACCCTTCAATTTGTTTTACATAGAGAAAGACACTGGGGAT
ATCTTTTGTACAAGGAGCATTGACCGTGAGAAATACGAACAGTTTGCGTTATATGGCTATGCAACAACTG
CAGATGGCTATGCACCAGAATATCCACTCCCTTTGATCATCAAAATTGAAGATGATAATGATAACGCCCC
ATATTTTGAACACAGAGTGACTATCTTTACTGTGCCTGAAAATTGCCGATCCGGCACTTCAGTGGGAAAA
GTGACCGCCACAGACCTTGACGAACCTGACACTCTCCATACTCGTCTGAAATATAAAATCTTACAACAAA
TCCCAGATCATCCAAAGCATTTCTCCATACACCCAGATACCGGAGTCATCACCACAACTACACCTTTTCT
GGATAGAGAAAAATGTGATACTTACCAGTTAATAATGGAAGTGCGAGACATGGGTGGTCAGCCTTTCGGT
TTATTTAATACAGGAACAATTACTATTTCACTTGAGGATGAAAATGACAATCCACCATCTTTCACAGAAA
CTTCTTATGTTACAGAAGTAGAAGAAAACAGAATTGACGTGGAGATTTTGCGAATGAAGGTACAGGATCA
GGATTTGCCAAACACTCCTCACTCAAAGGCTGTATACAAAATCTTACAAGGAAATGAAAATGGAAACTTC
ATAATTAGCACAGATCCAAATACAAATGAAGGAGTGCTGTGTGTTGTCAAGCCATTGAACTATGAAGTCA
ATCGCCAAGTTATTTTGCAAGTTGGTGTCATTAACGAGGCACAATTCTCTAAAGCAGCGAGCTCACAAAC
TCCTACAATGTGCACTACAACTGTCACCGTTAAAATTATAGACAGTGATGAGGGCCCTGAATGCCACCCT
CCAGTGAAAGTTATTCAGAGTCAAGATGGCTTCCCAGCTGGCCAAGAACTCCTTGGATACAAAGCACTGG
ACCCGGAAATATCCAGTGGTGAAGGCTTAAGGTATCAGAAGTTAGGGGATGAAGATAACTGGTTTGAAAT
TAATCAACACACTGGCGACTTGAGAACTCTAAAAGTACTAGATAGAGAATCCAAATTTGTAAAAAACAAC
CAATACAATATTTCAGTTGTTGCAGTGGATGCAGTTGGCCGATCTTGCACTGGAACATTAGTAGTTCATT
TGGATGATTACAACGATCACGCACCTCAAATTGACAAAGAAGTGACCATTTGTCAGAATAATGAGGATTT
TGCTGTTCTGAAACCTGTAGATCCAGATGGACCTGAAAATGGACCACCTTTTCAATTCTTTCTGGATAAT
TCTGCCAGTAAAAACTGGAACATAGAAGAAAAGGATGGTAAAACTGCCATTCTTCGTCAACGGCAAAATC
TTGATTATAACTATTATTCTGTGCCTATTCAAATAAAAGACAGGCATGGTTTAGTTGCAACACATATGTT
AACAGTGAGAGTATGTGACTGTTCAACTCCATCTGAGTGTAGAATGAAGGATAAAAGTACAAGAGACGTT
AGACCAAATGTAATACTTGGAAGATGGGCTATTCTTGCTATGGTGTTGGGTTCTGTATTGTTATTATGTA
TTCTGTTTACATGTTTCTGTGTCACTGCTAAGAGAACAGTCAAGAAATGTTTTCCAGAAGACATAGCCCA
GCAAAATTTAATTGTATCAAATACTGAAGGACCTGGAGAAGAAGTAACGGAAGCAAATATTAGACTCCCC
ATGCAGACATCCAACATTTGTGACACAAGCATGTCTGTTGGTACTGTTGGTGGCCAGGGAATCAAAACAC
AGCAAAGTTTTGAGATGGTCAAAGGAGGCTACACTTTGGATTCCAACAAAGGAGGTGGACATCAGACCTT
GGAGTCCGTCAAGGGAGTGGGGCAGGGAGATACTGGCAGATATGCGTACACGGACTGGCAGAGTTTCACC
CAACCTCGGCTTGGCGAAAAGGTGTATTTGTGTGGACAAGATGAGGAGCATAAACATTGTGAAGACTACG
TTTGTTCGTATAACTATGAAGGCAAAGGTTCTCTGGCCGGCTCAGTAGGTTGCTGCAGCGATCGGCAGGA
AGAAGAGGGACTGGAGTTTCTAGATCACCTGGAACCCAAATTTAGGACATTAGCAAAGACATGCATCAAG
AAATAAGGATCCACCGGATCTAGATAACTGATCATAATCAGCCATACCAC
